>Addgene plasmid #60423 | pLenti-CaMKIIa-Archer1-EGFP | depositor full sequence | sequence record 96712 | Full plasmid
GTCGACGGATCGGGAGATCTCCCGATCCCCTATGGTGCACTCTCAGTACAATCTGCTCTGATGCCGCATA
GTTAAGCCAGTATCTGCTCCCTGCTTGTGTGTTGGAGGTCGCTGAGTAGTGCGCGAGCAAAATTTAAGCT
ACAACAAGGCAAGGCTTGACCGACAATTGCATGAAGAATCTGCTTAGGGTTAGGCGTTTTGCGCTGCTTC
GCGATGTACGGGCCAGATATACGCGTTGACATTGATTATTGACTAGTTATTAATAGTAATCAATTACGGG
GTCATTAGTTCATAGCCCATATATGGAGTTCCGCGTTACATAACTTACGGTAAATGGCCCGCCTGGCTGA
CCGCCCAACGACCCCCGCCCATTGACGTCAATAATGACGTATGTTCCCATAGTAACGCCAATAGGGACTT
TCCATTGACGTCAATGGGTGGAGTATTTACGGTAAACTGCCCACTTGGCAGTACATCAAGTGTATCATAT
GCCAAGTACGCCCCCTATTGACGTCAATGACGGTAAATGGCCCGCCTGGCATTATGCCCAGTACATGACC
TTATGGGACTTTCCTACTTGGCAGTACATCTACGTATTAGTCATCGCTATTACCATGGTGATGCGGTTTT
GGCAGTACATCAATGGGCGTGGATAGCGGTTTGACTCACGGGGATTTCCAAGTCTCCACCCCATTGACGT
CAATGGGAGTTTGTTTTGGCACCAAAATCAACGGGACTTTCCAAAATGTCGTAACAACTCCGCCCCATTG
ACGCAAATGGGCGGTAGGCGTGTACGGTGGGAGGTCTATATAAGCAGCGCGTTTTGCCTGTACTGGGTCT
CTCTGGTTAGACCAGATCTGAGCCTGGGAGCTCTCTGGCTAACTAGGGAACCCACTGCTTAAGCCTCAAT
AAAGCTTGCCTTGAGTGCTTCAAGTAGTGTGTGCCCGTCTGTTGTGTGACTCTGGTAACTAGAGATCCCT
CAGACCCTTTTAGTCAGTGTGGAAAATCTCTAGCAGTGGCGCCCGAACAGGGACTTGAAAGCGAAAGGGA
AACCAGAGGAGCTCTCTCGACGCAGGACTCGGCTTGCTGAAGCGCGCACGGCAAGAGGCGAGGGGCGGCG
ACTGGTGAGTACGCCAAAAATTTTGACTAGCGGAGGCTAGAAGGAGAGAGATGGGTGCGAGAGCGTCAGT
ATTAAGCGGGGGAGAATTAGATCGCGATGGGAAAAAATTCGGTTAAGGCCAGGGGGAAAGAAAAAATATA
AATTAAAACATATAGTATGGGCAAGCAGGGAGCTAGAACGATTCGCAGTTAATCCTGGCCTGTTAGAAAC
ATCAGAAGGCTGTAGACAAATACTGGGACAGCTACAACCATCCCTTCAGACAGGATCAGAAGAACTTAGA
TCATTATATAATACAGTAGCAACCCTCTATTGTGTGCATCAAAGGATAGAGATAAAAGACACCAAGGAAG
CTTTAGACAAGATAGAGGAAGAGCAAAACAAAAGTAAGACCACCGCACAGCAAGCGGCCGCTGATCTTCA
GACCTGGAGGAGGAGATATGAGGGACAATTGGAGAAGTGAATTATATAAATATAAAGTAGTAAAAATTGA
ACCATTAGGAGTAGCACCCACCAAGGCAAAGAGAAGAGTGGTGCAGAGAGAAAAAAGAGCAGTGGGAATA
GGAGCTTTGTTCCTTGGGTTCTTGGGAGCAGCAGGAAGCACTATGGGCGCAGCGTCAATGACGCTGACGG
TACAGGCCAGACAATTATTGTCTGGTATAGTGCAGCAGCAGAACAATTTGCTGAGGGCTATTGAGGCGCA
ACAGCATCTGTTGCAACTCACAGTCTGGGGCATCAAGCAGCTCCAGGCAAGAATCCTGGCTGTGGAAAGA
TACCTAAAGGATCAACAGCTCCTGGGGATTTGGGGTTGCTCTGGAAAACTCATTTGCACCACTGCTGTGC
CTTGGAATGCTAGTTGGAGTAATAAATCTCTGGAACAGATTTGGAATCACACGACCTGGATGGAGTGGGA
CAGAGAAATTAACAATTACACAAGCTTAATACACTCCTTAATTGAAGAATCGCAAAACCAGCAAGAAAAG
AATGAACAAGAATTATTGGAATTAGATAAATGGGCAAGTTTGTGGAATTGGTTTAACATAACAAATTGGC
TGTGGTATATAAAATTATTCATAATGATAGTAGGAGGCTTGGTAGGTTTAAGAATAGTTTTTGCTGTACT
TTCTATAGTGAATAGAGTTAGGCAGGGATATTCACCATTATCGTTTCAGACCCACCTCCCAACCCCGAGG
GGACCCGACAGGCCCGAAGGAATAGAAGAAGAAGGTGGAGAGAGAGACAGAGACAGATCCATTCGATTAG
TGAACGGATCGGCACTGCGTGCGCCAATTCTGCAGACAAATGGCAGTATTCATCCACAATTTTAAAAGAA
AAGGGGGGATTGGGGGGTACAGTGCAGGGGAAAGAATAGTAGACATAATAGCAACAGACATACAAACTAA
AGAATTACAAAAACAAATTACAAAAATTCAAAATTTTCGGGTTTATTACAGGGACAGCAGAGATCCAGTT
TGGTTAATTAACATTATGGCCTTAGGTCACTTCATCTCCATGGGGTTCTTCTTCTGATTTTCTAGAAAAT
GAGATGGGGGTGCAGAGAGCTTCCTCAGTGACCTGCCCAGGGTCACATCAGAAATGTCAGAGCTAGAACT
TGAACTCAGATTACTAATCTTAAATTCCATGCCTTGGGGGCATGCAAGTACGATATACAGAAGGAGTGAA
CTCATTAGGGCAGATGACCAATGAGTTTAGGAAAGAAGAGTCCAGGGCAGGGTACATCTACACCACCCGC
CCAGCCCTGGGTGAGTCCAGCCACGTTCACCTCATTATAGTTGCCTCTCTCCAGTCCTACCTTGACGGGA
AGCACAAGCAGAAACTGGGACAGGAGCCCCAGGAGACCAAATCTTCATGGTCCCTCTGGGAGGATGGGTG
GGGAGAGCTGTGGCAGAGGCCTCAGGAGGGGCCCTGCTGCTCAGTGGTGACAGATAGGGGTGAGAAAGCA
GACAGAGTCATTCCGTCAGCATTCTGGGTCTGTTTGGTACTTCTTCTCACGCTAAGGTGGCGGTGTGATA
TGCACAATGGCTAAAAAGCAGGGAGAGCTGGAAAGAAACAAGGACAGAGACAGAGGCCAAGTCAACCAGA
CCAATTCCCAGAGGAAGCAAAGAAACCATTACAGAGACTACAAGGGGGAAGGGAAGGAGAGATGAATTAG
CTTCCCCTGTAAACCTTAGAACCCAGCTGTTGCCAGGGCAACGGGGCAATACCTGTCTCTTCAGAGGAGA
TGAAGTTGCCAGGGTAACTACATCCTGTCTTTCTCAAGGACCATCCCAGAATGTGGCACCCACTAGCCGT
TACCATAGCAACTGCCTCTTTGCCCCACTTAATCCCATCCCGTCTGTTAAAAGGGCCCTATAGTTGGAGG
TGGGGGAGGTAGGAAGAGCGATGATCACTTGTGGACTAAGTTTGTTCGCATCCCCTTCTCCAACCCCCTC
AGTACATCACCCTGGGGGAACAGGGTCCACTTGCTCCTGGGCCCACACAGTCCTGCAGTATTGTGTATAT
AAGGCCAGGGCAAAGAGGAGCAGGTTTTAAAGTGAAAGGCAGGCAGGTGTTGGGGAGGCAGTTACCGGGG
CAACGGGAACAGGGCGTTTCGGAGGTGGTTGCCATGGGGACCTGGATGCTGACGAAGGCTCGCGAGGCTG
TGAGCAGCCACAGTGCCCTGCTCAGAAGCCCCAAGCTCGTCAGTCAAGCCGGTTCTCCGTTTGCACTCAG
GAGCACGGGCAGGCGAGTGGCCCCTAGTTCTGGGGGCAGCGGGGGATCCGCCACCATGGACCCCATCGCT
CTGCAGGCTGGTTACGACCTGCTGGGTGACGGCAGACCTGAAACTCTGTGGCTGGGCATCGGCACTCTGC
TGATGCTGATTGGAACCTTCTACTTTCTGGTCCGCGGATGGGGAGTCACCGATAAGGATGCCCGGGAATA
TTACGCTGTGACTATCCTGGTGCCCGGAATCGCATCCGCCGCATATCTGTCTATGTTCTTTGGTATCGGG
CTTACTGAGGTGACCGTCGGGGGCGAAATGTTGGATATCTATTATGCCAGGTACGCCGAGTGGCTGTTTT
GCACCCCACTTCTGCTGCTGGATCTGGCCCTTCTCGCTAAGGTGGATCGGGTGACCATCGGCACCCTGGT
GGGTGTGGACGCCCTGATGATCGTCACTGGCCTCATCGGAGCCTTGAGCCACACGGCCATAGCCAGATAC
AGTTGGTGGTTGTTCTCTACAATTTGCATGATAGTGGTGCTCTATTTTCTGGCTACATCCCTGCGATCTG
CTGCAAAGGAGCGGGGCCCCGAGGTGGCATCTACCTTTAACACCCTGACAGCTCTGGTCTTGGTGCTGTG
GACCGCTTACCCTATCCTGTGGATCATAGGCACTGAGGGCGCTGGCGTGGTGGGCCTGGGCATCGAAACT
CTGCTGTTTATGGTGTTGGACGTGACTGCCAAGGTCGGCTTTGGCTTTATCCTGTTGAGATCCCGGGCTA
TTCTGGGCGACACCGAGGCACCAGAACCCAGTGCCGGTGCCGATGTCAGTGCCGCCGACCGACCGGTAGT
AGCAGTGAGCAAGGCGGCCGCCAAGAGCAGGATCACCAGCGAGGGCGAGTACATCCCCCTGGACCAGATC
GACATCAACGTGGTGAGCAAGGGCGAGGAGCTGTTCACCGGGGTGGTGCCCATCCTGGTCGAGCTGGACG
GCGACGTAAACGGCCACAAGTTCAGCGTGTCCGGCGAGGGCGAGGGCGATGCCACCTACGGCAAGCTGAC
CCTGAAGTTCATTTGCACCACCGGCAAGCTGCCCGTGCCCTGGCCCACCCTCGTGACCACCCTGACCTAC
GGCGTGCAGTGCTTCAGCCGCTACCCCGACCACATGAAGCAGCACGACTTCTTCAAGTCCGCCATGCCCG
AAGGCTACGTCCAGGAGCGCACCATCTTCTTCAAGGACGACGGCAACTACAAGACCCGCGCCGAGGTGAA
GTTCGAGGGCGACACCCTGGTGAACCGCATCGAGCTGAAGGGCATCGACTTCAAGGAGGACGGCAACATC
CTGGGGCACAAGCTGGAGTACAACTACAACAGCCACAACGTCTATATCATGGCCGACAAGCAGAAGAACG
GCATCAAGGTGAACTTCAAGATCCGCCACAACATCGAGGACGGCAGCGTGCAGCTCGCCGACCACTACCA
GCAGAACACCCCCATCGGCGACGGCCCCGTGCTGCTGCCCGACAACCACTACCTGAGCACCCAGTCCGCC
CTGAGCAAAGACCCCAACGAGAAGCGCGATCACATGGTCCTGCTGGAGTTCGTGACCGCCGCCGGGATCA
CTCTCGGCATGGACGAGCTGTACAAGTTCTGCTACGAGAACGAGGTGTAAGAATTCGATATCAAGCTTAT
CGATAATCAACCTCTGGATTACAAAATTTGTGAAAGATTGACTGGTATTCTTAACTATGTTGCTCCTTTT
ACGCTATGTGGATACGCTGCTTTAATGCCTTTGTATCATGCTATTGCTTCCCGTATGGCTTTCATTTTCT
CCTCCTTGTATAAATCCTGGTTGCTGTCTCTTTATGAGGAGTTGTGGCCCGTTGTCAGGCAACGTGGCGT
GGTGTGCACTGTGTTTGCTGACGCAACCCCCACTGGTTGGGGCATTGCCACCACCTGTCAGCTCCTTTCC
GGGACTTTCGCTTTCCCCCTCCCTATTGCCACGGCGGAACTCATCGCCGCCTGCCTTGCCCGCTGCTGGA
CAGGGGCTCGGCTGTTGGGCACTGACAATTCCGTGGTGTTGTCGGGGAAATCATCGTCCTTTCCTTGGCT
GCTCGCCTGTGTTGCCACCTGGATTCTGCGCGGGACGTCCTTCTGCTACGTCCCTTCGGCCCTCAATCCA
GCGGACCTTCCTTCCCGCGGCCTGCTGCCGGCTCTGCGGCCTCTTCCGCGTCTTCGCCTTCGCCCTCAGA
CGAGTCGGATCTCCCTTTGGGCCGCCTCCCCGCATCGATACCGTCGACCTCGAGACCTAGAAAAACATGG
AGCAATCACAAGTAGCAATACAGCAGCTACCAATGCTGATTGTGCCTGGCTAGAAGCACAAGAGGAGGAG
GAGGTGGGTTTTCCAGTCACACCTCAGGTACCTTTAAGACCAATGACTTACAAGGCAGCTGTAGATCTTA
GCCACTTTTTAAAAGAAAAGGGGGGACTGGAAGGGCTAATTCACTCCCAACGAAGACAAGATATCCTTGA
TCTGTGGATCTACCACACACAAGGCTACTTCCCTGATTGGCAGAACTACACACCAGGGCCAGGGATCAGA
TATCCACTGACCTTTGGATGGTGCTACAAGCTAGTACCAGTTGAGCAAGAGAAGGTAGAAGAAGCCAATG
AAGGAGAGAACACCCGCTTGTTACACCCTGTGAGCCTGCATGGGATGGATGACCCGGAGAGAGAAGTATT
AGAGTGGAGGTTTGACAGCCGCCTAGCATTTCATCACATGGCCCGAGAGCTGCATCCGGACTGTACTGGG
TCTCTCTGGTTAGACCAGATCTGAGCCTGGGAGCTCTCTGGCTAACTAGGGAACCCACTGCTTAAGCCTC
AATAAAGCTTGCCTTGAGTGCTTCAAGTAGTGTGTGCCCGTCTGTTGTGTGACTCTGGTAACTAGAGATC
CCTCAGACCCTTTTAGTCAGTGTGGAAAATCTCTAGCAGGGCCCGTTTAAACCCGCTGATCAGCCTCGAC
TGTGCCTTCTAGTTGCCAGCCATCTGTTGTTTGCCCCTCCCCCGTGCCTTCCTTGACCCTGGAAGGTGCC
ACTCCCACTGTCCTTTCCTAATAAAATGAGGAAATTGCATCGCATTGTCTGAGTAGGTGTCATTCTATTC
TGGGGGGTGGGGTGGGGCAGGACAGCAAGGGGGAGGATTGGGAAGACAATAGCAGGCATGCTGGGGATGC
GGTGGGCTCTATGGCTTCTGAGGCGGAAAGAACCAGCTGGGGCTCTAGGGGGTATCCCC
[124 nt withheld, positions 7130-7253]
C
[91 nt withheld, positions 7255-7345]
A
[49 nt withheld, positions 7347-7395]
CCTTTGACGTTGGAGTCCACGTTCTTT
[37 nt withheld, positions 7423-7459]
ACCCTATCTCGGTCTATTCTTTTGATTTATAAGGGATTTTGCCGATTTCGGCCTATTGGTTAAAAAATGA
GCTGATTTAACAAAAATTTAACGCGAATTAATTCTGTGGAATGTGTGTCAGTTAGGGTGTGGAAAGTCCC
CAGGCTCCCCAGCAGGCAGAAGTATGCAAAGCATGCATCTCAATTAGTCAGCAACCAGGTGTGGAAAGTC
CCCAGGCTCCCCAGCAGGCAGAAGTATGCAAAGCATGCATCTCAATTAGTCAGCAACCATAGTCCCGCCC
CTAACTCCGCCCATCCCGCCCCTAACTCCGCCCAGTTCCGCCCATTCTCCGCCCCATGGCTGACTAATTT
TTTTTATTTATGCAGAGGCCGAGGCCGCCTCTGCCTCTGAGCTATTCCAGAAGTAGTGAGGAGGCTTTTT
TGGAGGCCTAGGCTTTTGCAAAAAGCTCCCGGGAGCTTGTATATCCATTTTCGGATCTGATCAGCACGTG
TTGACAATTAATCATCGGCATAGTATATCGGCATAGTATAATACGACAAGGTGAGGAACTAAACCATGGC
CAAGTTGACCAGTGCCGTTCCGGTGCTCACCGCGCGCGACGTCGCCGGAGCGGTCGAGTTCTGGACCGAC
CGGCTCGGGTTCTCCCGGGACTTCGTGGAGGACGACTTCGCCGGTGTGGTCCGGGACGACGTGACCCTGT
TCATCAGCGCGGTCCAGGACCAGGTGGTGCCGGACAACACCCTGGCCTGGGTGTGGGTGCGCGGCCTGGA
CGAGCTGTACGCCGAGTGGTCGGAGGTCGTGTCCACGAACTTCCGGGACGCCTCCGGGCCGGCCATGACC
GAGATCGGCGAGCAGCCGTGGGGGCGGGAGTTCGCCCTGCGCGACCCGGCCGGCAACTGCGTGCACTTCG
TGGCCGAGGAGCAGGACTGACACGTGCTACGAGATTTCGATTCCACCGCCGCCTTCTATGAAAGGTTGGG
CTTCGGAATCGTTTTCCGGGACGCCGGCTGGATGATCCTCCAGCGCGGGGATCTCATGCTGGAGTTCTTC
GCCCACCCCAACTTGTTTATTGCAGCTTATAATGGTTACAAATAAAGCAATAGCATCACAAATTTCACAA
ATAAAGCATTTTTTTCACTGCATTCTAGTTGTGGTTTGTCCAAACTCATCAATGTATCTTATCATGTCTG
TATACCGTCGACCTCTAGCTAGAGCTTGGCGTAATCATGGTCATAGCTGTTTCCTGTGTGAAATTGTTAT
CCGCTCACAATTCCACACAACATACGAGCCGGAAGCATAAAGTGTAAAGCCTGGGGTGCCTAATGAGTGA
GCTAACTCACATTAATTGCGTTGCGCTCACTGCCCGCTTTCCAGTCGGGAAACCTGTCGTGCCAGCTGCA
TTAATGAATCGGCCAACGCGCGGGGAGAGGCGGTTTGCGTATTGGGCGCTCTTCCGCTTCCTCGCTCACT
GACTCGCTGCGCTCGGTCGTTCGGCTGCGGCGAGCGGTATCAGCTCACTCAAAGGCGGTAATACGGTTAT
CCACAGAATCAGGGGATAACGCAGGAAAGAACATGTGAGCAAAAGGCCAGCAAAAGGCCAGGAACCGTAA
AAAGGCCGCGTTGCTGGCGTTTTTCCATAGGCTCCGCCCCCCTGACGAGCATCACAAAAATCGACGCTCA
AGTCAGAGGTGGCGAAACCCGACAGGACTATAAAGATACCAGGCGTTTCCCCCTGGAAGCTCCCTCGTGC
GCTCTCCTGTTCCGACCCTGCCGCTTACCGGATACCTGTCCGCCTTTCTCCCTTCGGGAAGCGTGGCGCT
TTCTCATAGCTCACGCTGTAGGTATCTCAGTTCGGTGTAGGTCGTTCGCTCCAAGCTGGGCTGTGTGCAC
GAACCCCCCGTTCAGCCCGACCGCTGCGCCTTATCCGGTAACTATCGTCTTGAGTCCAACCCGGTAAGAC
ACGACTTATCGCCACTGGCAGCAGCCACTGGTAACAGGATTAGCAGAGCGAGGTATGTAGGCGGTGCTAC
AGAGTTCTTGAAGTGGTGGCCTAACTACGGCTACACTAGAAGAACAGTATTTGGTATCTGCGCTCTGCTG
AAGCCAGTTACCTTCGGAAAAAGAGTTGGTAGCTCTTGATCCGGCAAACAAACCACCGCTGGTAGCGGTG
GTTTTTTTGTTTGCAAGCAGCAGATTACGCGCAGAAAAAAAGGATCTCAAGAAGATCCTTTGATCTTTTC
TACGGGGTCTGACGCTCAGTGGAACGAAAACTCACGTTAAGGGATTTTGGTCATGAGATTATCAAAAAGG
ATCTTCACCTAGATCCTTTTAAATTAAAAATGAAGTTTTAAATCAATCTAAAGTATATATGAGTAAACTT
GGTCTGACAGTTACCAATGCTTAATCAGTGAGGCACCTATCTCAGCGATCTGTCTATTTCGTTCATCCAT
AGTTGCCTGACTCCCCGTCGTGTAGATAACTACGATACGGGAGGGCTTACCATCTGGCCCCAGTGCTGCA
ATGATACCGCGAGACCCACGCTCACCGGCTCCAGATTTATCAGCAATAAACCAGCCAGCCGGAAGGGCCG
AGCGCAGAAGTGGTCCTGCAACTTTATCCGCCTCCATCCAGTCTATTAATTGTTGCCGGGAAGCTAGAGT
AAGTAGTTCGCCAGTTAATAGTTTGCGCAACGTTGTTGCCATTGCTACAGGCATCGTGGTGTCACGCTCG
TCGTTTGGTATGGCTTCATTCAGCTCCGGTTCCCAACGATCAAGGCGAGTTACATGATCCCCCATGTTGT
GCAAAAAAGCGGTTAGCTCCTTCGGTCCTCCGATCGTTGTCAGAAGTAAGTTGGCCGCAGTGTTATCACT
CATGGTTATGGCAGCACTGCATAATTCTCTTACTGTCATGCCATCCGTAAGATGCTTTTCTGTGACTGGT
GAGTACTCAACCAAGTCATTCTGAGAATAGTGTATGCGGCGACCGAGTTGCTCTTGCCCGGCGTCAATAC
GGGATAATACCGCGCCACATAGCAGAACTTTAAAAGTGCTCATCATTGGAAAACGTTCTTCGGGGCGAAA
ACTCTCAAGGATCTTACCGCTGTTGAGATCCAGTTCGATGTAACCCACTCGTGCACCCAACTGATCTTCA
GCATCTTTTACTTTCACCAGCGTTTCTGGGTGAGCAAAAACAGGAAGGCAAAATGCCGCAAAAAAGGGAA
TAAGGGCGACACGGAAATGTTGAATACTCATACTCTTCCTTTTTCAATATTATTGAAGCATTTATCAGGG
TTATTGTCTCATGAGCGGATACATATTTGAATGTATTTAGAAAAATAAACAAATAGGGGTTCCGCGCACA
TTTCCCCGAAAAGTGCCACCTGAC
Features (pLannotate 1.2.2; 32 found; start..end, strand, type, name):
     31..83      -  misc_feature   bom (fragment): basis of mobility region from pBR322
    238..617     +  enhancer       CMV enhancer: human cytomegalovirus immediate early enhancer
    618..817     +  promoter       CMV promoter: human cytomegalovirus (CMV) immediate early promoter
    835..1015    +  LTR            5' LTR (truncated): truncated 5' long terminal repeat (LTR) from HIV-1
   1062..1187    +  misc_feature   HIV-1 Ψ: packaging signal of human immunodeficiency virus type 1
   1171..1534    +  CDS            HIV-1 gag (fragment): gag protein from human immunodeficiency virus 1; gag
   1680..1913    +  misc_feature   RRE: The Rev response element (RRE) of HIV-1 allows for Rev-dependent mRNA export from the nucleus to the cytoplasm.
   2290..2390    +  CDS            Rev (fragment): human immunodeficiency virus 1 (HIV-1) Rev protein; rev; enhances nuclear export of unspliced and incompletely spliced viral mRNAs
   2440..2557    +  misc_feature   cPPT/CTS: central polypurine tract and central termination sequence of HIV-1
   2602..3890    +  promoter       CaMKII promoter: promoter for the mouse calcium/calmodulin-dependent kinase II α subunit
   3906..4679    +  CDS            Arch: light-driven proton pump archaerhodopsin-3 from Halorubrum sodomense (Chow et al., 2010)
   4713..4772    +  CDS            KCNJ2 (fragment): KCNJ2_HUMAN - Also known as IRK1. Experimental evidence at protein level: Swiss-Prot protein existence level 1. Probably participates in establishing action potential waveform and excitability of neuronal and muscle tissues. Inward rectifier potassium channels are characterized by a greater tendency to allow potassium to flow into the cell rather than out of it. Their voltage dependence is regulated by the concentration of extracellular potassium; as external potassium is raised, the voltage range of the channel opening shifts to more positive voltages. The inward rectification is mainly due t
   4771..5487    +  CDS            EGFP: the original enhanced GFP (Yang et al., 1996) mammalian codon-optimized
   5511..5535    +  misc_feature   MCS (fragment): pBluescript multiple cloning site
   5535..6123    +  misc_feature   WPRE: woodchuck hepatitis virus posttranscriptional regulatory element
   6060..6641    +  CDS            nef (fragment): NEF_HV1H2 - Experimental evidence at protein level: Swiss-Prot protein existence level 1. Extracellular Nef protein targets CD4(+) T-lymphocytes for apoptosis by interacting with CXCR4 surface receptors. From Human immunodeficiency virus type 1 group M subtype B (isolate HXB2) (HIV-1).
   6648..6828    +  LTR            5' LTR (truncated): truncated 5' long terminal repeat (LTR) from HIV-1
   6860..7084    +  polyA_signal   bGH poly(A) signal: bovine growth hormone polyadenylation signal
   7088..7109    +  promoter       SV40 promoter (fragment): SV40 enhancer and early promoter
   7130..7558    +  rep_origin     f1 ori (sequence partly withheld): f1 bacteriophage origin of replication; arrow indicates direction of (+) strand synthesis
   7572..7901    +  promoter       SV40 promoter: SV40 enhancer and early promoter
   7949..7996    +  promoter       EM7 promoter: synthetic bacterial promoter&nbsp
   8015..8389    +  CDS            BleoR: antibiotic-binding protein; Sh ble from Streptoalloteichus hindustanus; confers resistance to bleomycin, phleomycin, and Zeocin™
   8399..8524    +  CDS            ble (fragment): BLE_KLEPN - Experimental evidence at protein level: Swiss-Prot protein existence level 1. Binding protein with a strong affinity to the bleomycin family of antibiotics. Binds to CL990; an antimitotic-antibiotic compound. From Klebsiella pneumoniae.
   8519..8640    +  polyA_signal   SV40 poly(A) signal: SV40 polyadenylation signal
   8711..8733    -  protein_bind   lac operator (fragment): The lac repressor binds to the lac operator to inhibit transcription in E. coli. This inhibition can be relieved by adding lactose or isopropyl-β-D-thiogalactopyranoside (IPTG). lac repressor encoded by lacI
   8737..8767    -  promoter       lac promoter: promoter for the E. coli lac operon
   8782..8803    -  protein_bind   CAP binding site: CAP binding activates transcription in the presence of cAMP. E. coli catabolite activator protein
   8816..8908    -  CDS            lacI (fragment): lac repressor; lacI; The lac repressor binds to the lac operator to inhibit transcription in E. coli. This inhibition can be relieved by adding lactose or isopropyl-β-D-thiogalactopyranoside (IPTG).
   9091..9679    -  rep_origin     ori: high-copy-number ColE1/pMB1/pBR322/pUC origin of replication
   9850..10710   -  CDS            AmpR: β-lactamase; bla; confers resistance to ampicillin, carbenicillin, and related antibiotics
  10711..10815   -  promoter       AmpR promoter: bla
