[The description below was written by a language model from this plasmid's Addgene catalogue record and pLannotate feature annotations shown in this document.]
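Description:
pLenti-CaMKIIa-Archer1-EGFP is a 10.8 kb HIV-1-based lentiviral transfer vector for mammalian, chiefly neuronal, expression of a genetically encoded voltage indicator. It is maintained in E. coli through a high-copy ColE1/pUC origin and an ampicillin resistance gene. Because of the repeated LTR sequences, the record calls for a recombination-deficient host. The backbone also carries an f1 origin and an SV40/EM7-driven bleomycin/Zeocin resistance cassette with an SV40 polyadenylation signal. This cassette lies outside the LTR-flanked region, so it is not packaged into virus.

A CMV enhancer/promoter sits directly upstream of a truncated 5' LTR and drives transcription of the viral genomic RNA in packaging cells. That RNA carries the Ψ packaging signal with a gag fragment, the Rev response element for nuclear export, and the cPPT/CTS. Downstream, the mouse CaMKIIα promoter controls the payload, which the annotation identifies as archaerhodopsin-3 from Halorubrum sodomense. The catalogue entry names it Archer1 (alternative name ArchDETC), an engineered Arch variant. It is followed by a short fragment of the inward-rectifier potassium channel KCNJ2 (Kir2.1), which probably serves as a membrane trafficking signal as in the eArch3.0 parent construct, although the record does not say so. EGFP is fused at the C terminus. A WPRE enhances transcript stability and expression, and the cassette ends with a second truncated LTR and a bGH polyadenylation signal.

Archer1's red fluorescence reports changes in membrane voltage, while EGFP marks expression and localisation. The insert was cloned between BamHI and EcoRI sites, both retained, in a backbone derived from pLenti-CaMKIIa-eArch 3.0-EYFP.
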