Addgene plasmid #60423: pLenti-CaMKIIa-Archer1-EGFP
Purpose: Lentiviral vector with CaMKIIa promoter and upstream CMV promoter expressing Archer1-EGFP fusion. Archer1's red fluorescence monitors changes in membrane voltage.
Depositing lab: Viviana Gradinaru. Depositing organization: California Institute of Technology. Publication: Archaerhodopsin variants with enhanced voltage-sensitive fluorescence in mammalian and Caenorhabditis elegans neurons. Flytzanis NC, Bedbrook CN, Chiu H, Engqvist MK, Xiao C, Chan KY, Sternberg PW, Arnold FH, Gradinaru V. Nat Commun. 2014 Sep 15;5:4894. doi: 10.1038/ncomms5894. PubMed 25222271.
Backbone
  Vector backbone: pLenti
  Backbone size w/o insert (bp): 9241
  Total vector size (bp): 10843
  Vector type: Mammalian Expression, Lentiviral
Growth in bacteria
  Bacterial resistance: Ampicillin, 100 μg/mL
  Growth temperature: 37°C
  Growth strain: Stbl3
  Growth instructions: Use recombinase-free E. coli
  Copy number: High Copy
Gene/Insert
  Gene/Insert name: Archer1-EGFP (alt name: ArchDETC)
  Species: H. sodomense
  Insert size (bp): 1602
  Promoter: CaMKIIa
  Tag / fusion protein: EGFP (C terminal on insert)
  Cloning method: Restriction Enzyme; 5′ cloning site BamHI (not destroyed); 3′ cloning site EcoRI (not destroyed)
  Sequencing primers: 5′ TTCTCCGTTTGCACTCAGGAGC
Resource information
  A portion of this plasmid was derived from a plasmid made by: This plasmid backbone containing wild-type Arch and a different fusion protein (pLenti-CaMKIIa-eArch 3.0-EYFP) was deposited at Addgene by the Deisseroth lab.
Terms and licenses: Academic/Nonprofit Terms; Industry Terms: Not Available to Industry
How to cite: pLenti-CaMKIIa-Archer1-EGFP was a gift from Viviana Gradinaru (Addgene plasmid # 60423 ; http://n2t.net/addgene:60423 ; RRID:Addgene_60423)
