>Addgene plasmid #60423 | pLenti-CaMKIIa-Archer1-EGFP | addgene partial sequence | sequence record 98706 | mCaMKIIapro-F 5'-gcctctttgccccacttaat-3'
TAAAAGGGCCCTATAGTTGGAGGTGGGGGAGGTAGGAAGAGCGATGATCACTTGTGGACTAAGTTTGTTC
GCATCCCCTTCTCCAACCCCCTCAGTACATCACCCTGGGGGAACAGGGTCCACTTGCTCCTGGGCCCACA
CAGTCCTGCAGTATTGTGTATATAAGGCCAGGGCAAAGAGGAGCAGGTTTTAAAGTGAAAGGCAGGCAGG
TGTTGGGGAGGCAGTTACCGGGGCAACGGGAACAGGGCGTTTCGGAGGTGGTTGCCATGGGGACCTGGAT
GCTGACGAAGGCTCGCGAGGCTGTGAGCAGCCACAGTGCCCTGCTCAGAAGCCCCAAGCTCGTCAGTCAA
GCCGGTTCTCCGTTTGCACTCAGGAGCACGGGCAGGCGAGTGGCCCCTAGTTCTGGGGGCAGCGGGGGAT
CCGCCACCATGGACCCCATCGCTCTGCAGGCTGGTTACGACCTGCTGGGTGACGGCAGACCTGAAACTCT
GTGGCTGGGCATCGGCACTCTGCTGATGCTGATTGGAACCTTCTACTTTCTGGTCCGCGGATGGGGAGTC
ACCGATAAGGATGCCCGGGAATATTACGCTGTGACTATCCTGGTGCCCGGAATCGCATCCGCC
