>Addgene plasmid #60423 | pLenti-CaMKIIa-Archer1-EGFP | addgene partial sequence | sequence record 98861 | cPPT-F 5'-gggaaagaatagtagacataatag-3'
ATACAAACTAAAGAATTACAAAAACAAATTACAAAAATTCAAAATTTTCGGGTTTATTACAGGGACAGCA
GAGATCCAGTTTGGTTAATTAACATTATGGCCTTAGGTCACTTCATCTCCATGGGGTTCTTCTTCTGATT
TTCTAGAAAATGAGATGGGGGTGCAGAGAGCTTCCTCAGTGACCTGCCCAGGGTCACATCAGAAATGTCA
GAGCTAGAACTTGAACTCAGATTACTAATCTTAAATTCCATGCCTTGGGGGCATGCAAGTACGATATACA
GAAGGAGTGAACTCATTAGGGCAGATGACCAATGAGTTTAGGAAAGAAGAGTCCAGGGCAGGGTACATCT
ACACCACCCGCCCAGCCCTGGGTGAGTCCAGCCACGTTCACCTCATTATAGTTGCCTCTCTCCAGTCCTA
CCTTGACGGGAAGCACAAGCAGAAACTGGGACAGGAGCCCCAGGAGACCAAATCTTCATGGTCCCTCTGG
GAGGATGGGTGGGGAGAGCTGTGGCAGAGGCCTCAGGAGGGGCCCTGCTGCTCAGTGGTGACAGATAGGG
GTGAGAAAGCAGACAGAGTCATTCCGTCAGCATTCTGGGTCTG
