>Addgene plasmid #60423 | pLenti-CaMKIIa-Archer1-EGFP | addgene partial sequence | sequence record 98864 | WPRE-R 5'-CATAGCGTAAAAGGAGCAACA-3'
GTCAATCTTTCACAAATTTTGTAATCCAGAGGTTGATTATCGATAAGCTTGATATCGAATTCTTACACCT
CGTTCTCGTAGCAGAACTTGTACAGCTCGTCCATGCCGAGAGTGATCCCGGCGGCGGTCACGAACTCCAG
CAGGACCATGTGATCGCGCTTCTCGTTGGGGTCTTTGCTCAGGGCGGACTGGGTGCTCAGGTAGTGGTTG
TCGGGCAGCAGCACGGGGCCGTCGCCGATGGGGGTGTTCTGCTGGTAGTGGTCGGCGAGCTGCACGCTGC
CGTCCTCGATGTTGTGGCGGATCTTGAAGTTCACCTTGATGCCGTTCTTCTGCTTGTCGGCCATGATATA
GACGTTGTGGCTGTTGTAGTTGTACTCCAGCTTGTGCCCCAGGATGTTGCCGTCCTCCTTGAAGTCGATG
CCCTTCAGCTCGATGCGGTTCACCAGGGTGTCGCCCTCGAACTTCACCTCGGCGCGGGTCTTGTAGTTGC
CGTCGTCCTTGAAGAAGATGGTGCGCTCCTGGACGTAGCCTTCGGGCATGGCGGACTTGAAGAAGTCGTG
CTGCTTCATGTGGTCGGGGTAGCGGCTGAAG
