>Addgene plasmid #60423 | pLenti-CaMKIIa-Archer1-EGFP | addgene partial sequence | sequence record 99382 | EGFP-N 5'-CGTCGCCGTCCAGCTCGACCAG-3'
GGTGAACAGCTCCTCGCCCTTGCTCACCACGTTGATGTCGATCTGGTCCAGGGGGATGTACTCGCCCTCG
CTGGTGATCCTGCTCTTGGCGGCCGCCTTGCTCACTGCTACTACCGGTCGGTCGGCGGCACTGACATCGG
CACCGGCACTGGGTTCTGGTGCCTCGGTGTCGCCCAGAATAGCCCGGGATCTCAACAGGATAAAGCCAAA
GCCGACCTTGGCAGTCACGTCCAACACCATAAACAGCAGAGTTTCGATGCCCAGGCCCACCACGCCAGCG
CCCTCAGTGCCTATGATCCACAGGATAGGGTAAGCGGTCCACAGCACCAAGACCAGAGCTGTCAGGGTGT
TAAAGGTAGATGCCACCTCGGGGCCCCGCTCCTTTGCAGCAGATCGCAGGGATGTAGCCAGAAAATAGAG
CACCACTATCATGCAAATTGTAGAGAACAACCACCAACTGTATCTGGCTATGGCCGTGTGGCTCAAGGCT
CCGATGAGGCCAGTGACGATCATCAGGGCGTCCACACCCACCAGGGTGCCGATGGTCACCCGATCCACCT
TAGCGAGAAGGGCCA
